Addgene plasmid #217594: DVK_pBR322_EF
Purpose: (Empty Backbone) Destination vector with kanamycin resistance and pBR322 origin of replication. Carries E-F CIDAR MoClo overhangs for level 1 construct cloning.
Depositing lab: Wei Huang. Depositing organization: University of Oxford. Publication: Construction and Characterization of MoClo-Compatible Vectors for Modular Protein Expression in E. coli. Nielsen JR, Lewis MJ, Huang WE. ACS Synth Biol. 2025 Jan 12. doi: 10.1021/acssynbio.4c00564. PubMed 39801078.
Backbone
  Vector backbone: DVK
  Vector type: Synthetic Biology
Growth in bacteria
  Bacterial resistance: Kanamycin, 50 μg/mL
  Growth temperature: 37°C
  Growth strain: DH5alpha
  Copy number: Low Copy
Gene/Insert
  Gene/Insert name: None
  Mutation: None
Terms and licenses: Academic/Nonprofit Terms; Industry Terms: Not Available to Industry
How to cite: DVK_pBR322_EF was a gift from Wei Huang (Addgene plasmid # 217594 ; http://n2t.net/addgene:217594 ; RRID:Addgene_217594)
