[The description below was written by a language model from this plasmid's Addgene catalogue record and pLannotate feature annotations shown in this document.]
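Description:
DVK_pBR322_EF is an empty destination vector for modular Golden Gate-style assembly in Escherichia coli, belonging to the DVK (kanamycin-resistant destination vector) family used in the CIDAR MoClo system. It is a compact plasmid of about 3.1 kb with no insert. Its cloning site is flanked by the E and F CIDAR MoClo overhangs, so it accepts level 1 constructs (typically single transcription units built from basic parts) that will occupy the E-F position for any later higher-order assembly.

Selection relies on the aph(3')-Ia aminoglycoside phosphotransferase gene, which confers kanamycin resistance. Replication is driven by a pBR322-type ColE1/pMB1 origin accompanied by an intact rop gene, whose product holds copy number down. This agrees with the low-copy designation in the record, even though the automated annotation labels the origin generically as high copy. The pBR322-derived segment also carries the bom (basis of mobility) region and a short mbeC fragment.

The cloning region holds a lacZα fragment with a pUC18/19-style multiple cloning site, expressed from the lac promoter with its operator and CAP binding site. A residual lacI fragment lies nearby. In MoClo destination vectors such a cassette normally serves as a blue/white screening marker that is displaced by the assembled insert, although the record does not state this explicitly. A BioBrick prefix, a putative bacterial terminator and the phage fd terminator are also annotated, and the terminators probably insulate the cloning site from neighbouring transcription. The plasmid belongs to a set of MoClo-compatible backbones with differing origins, developed for modular protein expression in E. coli.
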