Features (pLannotate 1.2.2; 15 found; start..end, strand, type, name):
      4..819     -  CDS            KanR: aminoglycoside phosphotransferase; aph(3')-Ia; confers resistance to kanamycin in bacteria or G418 (Geneticin®) in eukaryotes
   1046..1089    -  terminator     bacterial terminator: putative bacterial transcription terminator
   1092..1113    +  misc_feature   BioBrick prefix: BioBrick prefix for parts that do not start with "ATG"
   1140..1198    +  misc_feature   bom (fragment): basis of mobility region from pBR322
   1204..1361    -  CDS            lacZα (fragment): LacZα fragment of β-galactosidase; lacZ fragment
   1358..1414    +  misc_feature   MCS: pUC18/19 multiple cloning site
   1451..1467    -  protein_bind   lac operator: The lac repressor binds to the lac operator to inhibit transcription in E. coli. This inhibition can be relieved by adding lactose or isopropyl-β-D-thiogalactopyranoside (IPTG). lac repressor encoded by lacI
   1475..1505    -  promoter       lac promoter: promoter for the E. coli lac operon
   1520..1541    -  protein_bind   CAP binding site: CAP binding activates transcription in the presence of cAMP. E. coli catabolite activator protein
   1554..1622    -  CDS            lacI (fragment): lac repressor; lacI; The lac repressor binds to the lac operator to inhibit transcription in E. coli. This inhibition can be relieved by adding lactose or isopropyl-β-D-thiogalactopyranoside (IPTG).
   1702..1812    -  CDS            mbeC (fragment): MBEC_ECOLX - Experimental evidence at protein level: Swiss-Prot protein existence level 1. Required for efficient mobilization of ColE1 plasmid and is thus essential to promote the specific transfer of the plasmid during conjugation. Probably functions by inducing DNA bending, helping the MbeA relaxase to melt the DNA around the nic site and cleave the phosphodiester bond. Binds specifically double-stranded DNA (dsDNA) containing the ColE1 oriT but does not recognize the inverted repeat (IR). From Escherichia coli.
   1852..2043    +  CDS            rop: Rop protein, which maintains plasmids at low copy number; rop
   2145..2284    +  misc_feature   bom: basis of mobility region from pBR322
   2470..3058    -  rep_origin     ori: high-copy-number ColE1/pMB1/pBR322/pUC origin of replication
   3089..3128    -  terminator     fd terminator: central terminator from bacteriophage fd (Otsuka and Kunisawa, 1982)
>Addgene plasmid #217594 | DVK_pBR322_EF | addgene full sequence | sequence record 478447 | Addgene NGS Result
TGATTAGAAAAACTCATCGAGCATCAAATGAAACTGCAATTTATTCATATCAGGATTATCAATACCATAT
TTTTGAAAAAGCCGTTTCTGTAATGAAGGAGAAAACTCACCGAGGCAGTTCCATAGGATGGCAAGATCCT
GGTATCGGTCTGCGATTCCGACTCGTCCAACATCAATACAACCTATTAATTTCCCCTCGTCAAAAATAAG
GTTATCAAGTGAGAAATCACCATGAGTGACGACTGAATCCGGTGAGAATGGCAAAAGCTTATGCATTTCT
TTCCAGACTTGTTCAACAGGCCAGCCATTACGCTCGTCATCAAAATCACTCGCATCAACCAAACCGTTAT
TCATTCGTGATTGCGCCTGAGCAAGACGAAATACGCGATCGCTGTTAAAAGGACAATTACAAACAGGAAT
CGAATGCAACCGGCGCAGGAACACTGCCAGCGCATCAACAATATTTTCACCTGAATCAGGATATTCTTCT
AATACCTGGAATGCTGTTTTCCCGGGGATCGCAGTGGTGAGTAACCATGCATCATCAGGAGTACGGATAA
AATGCTTGATGGTCGGAAGAGGCATAAATTCCGTCAGCCAGTTTAGTCTGACCATCTCATCTGTAACATC
ATTGGCAACGCTACCTTTGCCATGTTTCAGAAACAACTCTGGCGCATCGGGCTTCCCATACAATCGATAG
ATTGTCGCACCTGATTGCCCGACATTATCGCGAGCCCATTTATACCCATATAAATCAGCATCCATGTTGG
AATTTAATCGCGGCCTGGAGCAAGACGTTTCCCGTTGAATATGGCTCATAACACCCCTTGTATTACTGTT
TATGTAAGCAGACAGTTTTATTGTTCATGATGATATATTTTTATCTTGTGCAATGTAACATCAGAGATTT
TGAGACACAACGTGGCTTTGTTGAATAAATCGAACTTTTGCTGAGTTGAAGGATCAGCTCGAGTGCCACC
TGACGTCTAAGAAACCATTATTATCATGACATTAACCTATAAAAATAGGCGTATCACGAGGCAGAATTTC
AGATAAAAAAAATCCTTAGCTTTCGCTAAGGATGATTTCTGGAATTCGCGGCCGCTTCTAGAGACTAGTG
GAAGACATGCTTAGAGACCTGCACCATATGCGGTGTGAAATACCGCACAGATGCGTAAGGAGAAAATACC
GCATCAGGCGCCATTCGCCATTCAGGCTGCGCAACTGTTGGGAAGGGCGATCGGTGCGGGCCTCTTCGCT
ATTACGCCAGCTGGCGAAAGGGGGATGTGCTGCAAGGCGATTAAGTTGGGTAACGCCAGGGTTTTCCCAG
TCACGACGTTGTAAAACGACGGCCAGTGAATTCGAGCTCGGTACCCGGGGATCCTCTAGAGTCGACCTGC
AGGCATGCAAGCTTGGCGTAATCATGGTCATAGCTGTTTCCTGTGTGAAATTGTTATCCGCTCACAATTC
CACACAACATACGAGCCGGAAGCATAAAGTGTAAAGCCTGGGGTGCCTAATGAGTGAGCTAACTCACATT
AATTGCGTTGCGCTCACTGCCCGCTTTCCAGTCGGGAAACCTGTCGTGCCAGCTGCATTAATGAATCGGC
CAACGCGCGGGGGTCTCTCGCTATGTCTTCTAACACCTACATCTGTATTAACGAAGCGCTGGCATTGACC
CTGAGTGATTTTTCTCTGGTCCCGCCGCATCCATACCGCCAGTTGTTTACCCTCACAACGTTCCAGTAAC
CGGGCATGTTCATCATCAGTAACCCGTATCGTGAGCATCCTCTCTCGTTTCATCGGTATCATTACCCCAT
GAACAGAAATCCCCCTTACACGGAGGCATCAGTGACCAAACAGGAAAAAACCGCCCTTAACATGGCCCGC
TTTATCAGAAGCCAGACATTAACGCTTCTGGAGAAACTCAACGAGCTGGACGCGGATGAACAGGCAGACA
TCTGTGAATCGCTTCACGACCACGCTGATGAGCTTTACCGCAGCTGCCTCGCGCGTTTCGGTGATGACGG
TGAAAACCTCTGACACATGCAGCTCCCGGCGACGGTCACAGCTTGTCTGTAAGCGGATGCCGGGAGCAGA
CAAGCCCGTCAGGGCGCGTCAGCGGGTGTTGGCGGGTGTCGGGGCGCAGCCATGACCCAGTCACGTAGCG
ATAGCGGAGTGTATACTGGCTTAACTATGCGGCATCAGAGCAGATTGTACTGAGAGTGCACCATTGCGGT
GTGAAATACCGCACAGATGCGTAAGGAGAAAATACCGCATCAGGCGCTCTTCCGCTTCCTCGCTCACTGA
CTCGCTGCGCTCGGTCGTTCGGCTGCGGCGAGCGGTATCAGCTCACTCAAAGGCGGTAATACGGTTATCC
ACAGAATCAGGGGATAACGCAGGAAAGAACATGTGAGCAAAAGGCCAGCAAAAGGCCAGGAACCGTAAAA
AGGCCGCGTTGCTGGCGTTTTTCCATAGGCTCCGCCCCCCTGACGAGCATCACAAAAATCGACGCTCAAG
TCAGAGGTGGCGAAACCCGACAGGACTATAAAGATACCAGGCGTTTCCCCCTGGAAGCTCCCTCGTGCGC
TCTCCTGTTCCGACCCTGCCGCTTACCGGATACCTGTCCGCCTTTCTCCCTTCGGGAAGCGTGGCGCTTT
CTCATAGCTCACGCTGTAGGTATCTCAGTTCGGTGTAGGTCGTTCGCTCCAAGCTGGGCTGTGTGCACGA
ACCCCCCGTTCAGCCCGACCGCTGCGCCTTATCCGGTAACTATCGTCTTGAGTCCAACCCGGTAAGACAC
GACTTATCGCCACTGGCAGCAGCCACTGGTAACAGGATTAGCAGAGCGAGGTATGTAGGCGGTGCTACAG
AGTTCTTGAAGTGGTGGCCTAACTACGGCTACACTAGAAGGACAGTATTTGGTATCTGCGCTCTGCTGAA
GCCAGTTACCTTCGGAAAAAGAGTTGGTAGCTCTTGATCCGGCAAACAAACCACCGCTGGTAGCGGTGGT
TTTTTTGTTTGCAAGCAGCAGATTACGCGCAGAAAAAAAGGATCTCAAGAAGATCCTTTGATCTTTTCTA
CCGGTCCGTCCAAAAAAAAAGGCTCCAAAAGGAGCCTTTAATTGTATCGG
